>Addgene plasmid | CRE recombinase | analyzer sequence | sequence record 103230
TTCTTGAAGACGAAAGGGCCTCGTGATACGCCTATTTTTATAGGTTAATGTCATGATAATAATGGTTTCT
TAGACGTCAGGTGGCACTTTTCGGGGAAATGTGCGCGGAACCCCTATTTGTTTATTTTTCTAAATACATT
CAAATATGTATCCGCTCATGAGACAATAACCCTGATAAATGCTTCAATAATATTGAAAAAGGAAGAGTAT
GAGTATTCAACATTTCCGTGTCGCCCTTATTCCCTTTTTTGCGGCATTTTGCCTTCCTGTTTTTGCTCAC
CCAGAAACGCTGGTGAAAGTAAAAGATGCTGAAGATCAGTTGGGTGCACGAGTGGGTTACATCGAACTGG
ATCTCAACAGCGGTAAGATCCTTGAGAGTTTTCGCCCCGAAGAACGTTTTCCAATGATGAGCACTTTTAA
AGTTCTGCTATGTGGCGCGGTATTATCCCGTGTTGACGCCGGGCAAGAGCAACTCGGTCGCCGCATACAC
TATTCTCAGAATGACTTGGTTGAGTACTCACCAGTCACAGAAAAGCATCTTACGGATGGCATGACAGTAA
GAGAATTATGCAGTGCTGCCATAACCATGAGTGATAACACTGCGGCCAACTTACTTCTGACAACGATCGG
AGGACCGAAGGAGCTAACCGCTTTTTTGCACAACATGGGGGATCATGTAACTCGCCTTGATCGTTGGGAA
CCGGAGCTGAATGAAGCCATACCAAACGACGAGCGTGACACCACGATGCCTGCAGCAATGGCAACAACGT
TGCGCAAACTATTAACTGGCGAACTACTTACTCTAGCTTCCCGGCAACAATTAATAGACTGGATGGAGGC
GGATAAAGTTGCAGGACCACTTCTGCGCTCGGCCCTTCCGGCTGGCTGGTTTATTGCTGATAAATCTGGA
GCCGGTGAGCGTGGGTCTCGCGGTATCATTGCAGCACTGGGGCCAGATGGTAAGCCCTCCCGTATCGTAG
TTATCTACACGACGGGGAGTCAGGCAACTATGGATGAACGAAATAGACAGATCGCTGAGATAGGTGCCTC
ACTGATTAAGCATTGGTAACTGTCAGACCAAGTTTACTCATATATACTTTAGATTGATTTAAAACTTCAT
TTTTAATTTAAAAGGATCTAGGTGAAGATCCTTTTTGATAATCTCATGACCAAAATCCCTTAACGTGAGT
TTTCGTTCCACTGAGCGTCAGACCCCGTAGAAAAGATCAAAGGATCTTCTTGAGATCCTTTTTTTCTGCG
CGTAATCTGCTGCTTGCAAACAAAAAAACCACCGCTACCAGCGGTGGTTTGTTTGCCGGATCAAGAGCTA
CCAACTCTTTTTCCGAAGGTAACTGGCTTCAGCAGAGCGCAGATACCAAATACTGTCCTTCTAGTGTAGC
CGTAGTTAGGCCACCACTTCAAGAACTCTGTAGCACCGCCTACATACCTCGCTCTGCTAATCCTGTTACC
AGTGGCTGCTGCCAGTGGCGATAAGTCGTGTCTTACCGGGTTGGACTCAAGACGATAGTTACCGGATAAG
GCGCAGCGGTCGGGCTGAACGGGGGGTTCGTGCACACAGCCCAGCTTGGAGCGAACGACCTACACCGAAC
TGAGATACCTACAGCGTGAGCTATGAGAAAGCGCCACGCTTCCCGAAGGGAGAAAGGCGGACAGGTATCC
GGTAAGCGGCAGGGTCGGAACAGGAGAGCGCACGAGGGAGCTTCCAGGGGGAAACGCCTGGTATCTTTAT
AGTCCTGTCGGGTTTCGCCACCTCTGACTTGAGCGTCGATTTTTGTGATGCTCGTCAGGGGGGCGGAGCC
TATGGAAAAACGCCAGCAACGCGGCCTTTTTACGGTTCCTGGCCTTTTGCTGGCCTTTTGCTCACATGTT
CTTTCCTGCGTTATCCCCTGATTCTGTGGATAACCGTATTACCGCCTTTGAGTGAGCTGATACCGCTCGC
CGCAGCCGAACGACCGAGCGCAGCGAGTCAGTGAGCGAGGAAGCGGAAGAGCGCCTGATGCGGTATTTTC
TCCTTACGCATCTGTGCGGTATTTCACACCGCATATATGGTGCACTCTCAGTACAATCTGCTCTGATGCC
GCATAGTTAAGCCAGTATACACTCCGCTATCGCTACGTGACTGGGTCATGGCTGCGCCCCGACACCCGCC
AACACCCGCTGACGCGCCCTGACGGGCTTGTCTGCTCCCGGCATCCGCTTACAGACAAGCTGTGACCGTC
TCCGGGAGCTGCATGTGTCAGAGGTTTTCACCGTCATCACCGAAACGCGCGAGGCAGCTGCGGTAAAGCT
CATCAGCGTGGTCGTGAAGCGATTCACAGATGTCTGCCTGTTCATCCGCGTCCAGCTCGTTGAGTTTCTC
CAGAAGCGTTAATGTCTGGCTTCTGATAAAGCGGGCCATGTTAAGGGCGGTTTTTTCCTGTTTGGTCACT
GATGCCTCCGTGTAAGGGGGATTTCTGTTCATGGGGGTAATGATACCGATGAAACGAGAGAGGATGCTCA
CGATACGGGTTACTGATGATGAACATGCCCGGTTACTGGAACGTTGTGAGGGTAAACAACTGGCGGTATG
GATGCGGCGGGACCAGAGAAAAATCACTCAGGGTCAATGCCAGCGCTTCGTTAATACAGATGTAGGTGTT
CCACAGGGTAGCCAGCAGCATCCTGCGATGCAGATCCGGAACATAATGGTGCAGGGCGCTGACTTCCGCG
TTTCCAGACTTTACGAAACACGGAAACCGAAGACCATTCATGTTGTTGCTCAGGTCGCAGACGTTTTGCA
GCAGCAGTCGCTTCACGTTCGCTCGCGTATCGGTGATTCATTCTGCTAACCAGTAAGGCAACCCCGCCAG
CCTAGCCGGGTCCTCAACGACAGGAGCACGATCATGCGCACCCGTGGCCAGGACCCAACGCTGCCCGAGA
TGCGCCGCGTGCGGCTGCTGGAGATGGCGGACGCGATGGATATGTTCTGCCAAGGGTTGGTTTGCGCATT
CACAGTTCTCCGCAAGAATTGATTGGCTCCAATTCTTGGAGTGGTGAATCCGTTAGCGAGGTGCCGCCGG
CTTCCATTCAGGTCGAGGTGGCCCGGCTCCATGCACCGCGACGCAACGCGGGGAGGCAGACAAGGTATAG
GGCGGCGCCTACAATCCATGCCAACCCGTTCCATGTGCTCGCCGAGGCGGCATAAATCGCCGTGACGATC
AGCGGTCCAGTGATCGAAGTTAGGCTGGTAAGAGCCGCGAGCGATCCTTGAAGCTGTCCCTGATGGTCGT
CATCTACCTGCCTGGACAGCATGGCCTGCAACGCGGGCATCCCGATGCCGCCGGAAGCGAGAAGAATCAT
AATGGGGAAGGCCATCCAGCCTCGCGTCGCGAACGCCAGCAAGACGTAGCCCAGCGCGTCGGCCGCCATG
CCGGCGATAATGGCCTGCTTCTCGCCGAAACGTTTGGTGGCGGGACCAGTGACGAAGGCTTGAGCGAGGG
CGTGCAAGATTCCGAATACCGCAAGCGACAGGCCGATCATCGTCGCGCTCCAGCGAAAGCGGTCCTCGCC
GAAAATGACCCAGAGCGCTGCCGGCACCTGTCCTACGAGTTGCATGATAAAGAAGACAGTCATAAGTGCG
GCGACGATAGTCATGCCCCGCGCCCACCGGAAGGAGCTGACTGGGTTGAAGGCTCTCAAGGGCATCGGTC
GAGATCCCGGTGCCTAATGAGTGAGCTAACTTACATTAATTGCGTTGCGCTCACTGCCCGCTTTCCAGTC
GGGAAACCTGTCGTGCCAGCTGCATTAATGAATCGGCCAACGCGCGGGGAGAGGCGGTTTGCGTATTGGG
CGCCAGGGTGGTTTTTCTTTTCACCAGTGAGACGGGCAACAGCTGATTGCCCTTCACCGCCTGGCCCTGA
GAGAGTTGCAGCAAGCGGTCCACGCTGGTTTGCCCCAGCAGGCGAAAATCCTGTTTGATGGTGGTTAACG
GCGGGATATAACATGAGCTGTCTTCGGTATCGTCGTATCCCACTACCGAGATATCCGCACCAACGCGCAG
CCCGGACTCGGTAATGGCGCGCATTGCGCCCAGCGCCATCTGATCGTTGGCAACCAGCATCGCAGTGGGA
ACGATGCCCTCATTCAGCATTTGCATGGTTTGTTGAAAACCGGACATGGCACTCCAGTCGCCTTCCCGTT
CCGCTATCGGCTGAATTTGATTGCGAGTGAGATATTTATGCCAGCCAGCCAGACGCAGACGCGCCGAGAC
AGAACTTAATGGGCCCGCTAACAGCGCGATTTGCTGGTGACCCAATGCGACCAGATGCTCCACGCCCAGT
CGCGTACCGTCTTCATGGGAGAAAATAATACTGTTGATGGGTGTCTGGTCAGAGACATCAAGAAATAACG
CCGGAACATTAGTGCAGGCAGCTTCCACAGCAATGGCATCCTGGTCATCCAGCGGATAGTTAATGATCAG
CCCACTGACGCGTTGCGCGAGAAGATTGTGCACCGCCGCTTTACAGGCTTCGACGCCGCTTCGTTCTACC
ATCGACACCACCACGCTGGCACCCAGTTGATCGGCGCGAGATTTAATCGCCGCGACAATTTGCGACGGCG
CGTGCAGGGCCAGACTGGAGGTGGCAACGCCAATCAGCAACGACTGTTTGCCCGCCAGTTGTTGTGCCAC
GCGGTTGGGAATGTAATTCAGCTCCGCCATCGCCGCTTCCACTTTTTCCCGCGTTTTCGCAGAAACGTGG
CTGGCCTGGTTCACCACGCGGGAAACGGTCTGATAAGAGACACCGGCATACTCTGCGACATCGTATAACG
TTACTGGTTTCACATTCACCACCCTGAATTGACTCTCTTCCGGGCGCTATCATGCCATACCGCGAAAGGT
TTTGCGCCATTCGATGGTGTCCGGGATCTCGACGCTCTCCCTTATGCGACTCCTGCATTAGGAAGCAGCC
CAGTAGTAGGTTGAGGCCGTTGAGCACCGCCGCCGCAAGGAATGGTGCATGCAAGGAGATGGCGCCCAAC
AGTCCCCCGGCCACGGGGCCTGCCACCATACCCACGCCGAAACAAGCGCTCATGAGCCCGAAGTGGCGAG
CCCGATCTTCCCCATCGGTGATGTCGGCGATATAGGCGCCAGCAACCGCACCTGTGGCGCCGGTGATGCC
GGCCACGATGCGTCCGGCGTAGAGGATCGAGATCTCGATCCCGCGAAATTAATACGACTCACTATAGGGG
AATTGTGAGCGGATAACAATTCCCCTCTAGAAATAATTTTGTTTAACTTTAAGAAGGAGATATACCATGG
GCTCATCGCATCATCATCATCATCATTCATCGGGTCTGGTTCCGCGCGGTTCACACGGTGGTGGTTCGGC
GGCCGCTATGGGCACCCGCCTGCCGAAAAAAAAACGCAAAGTGTCCAACCTGCTGACGGTGCACCAGAAT
CTGCCGGCACTGCCGGTCGATGCAACCAGTGACGAAGTGCGCAAAAATCTGATGGATATGTTTCGTGACC
GCCAAGCCTTCAGCGAACATACGTGGAAAATGCTGCTGTCGGTTTGCCGTAGCTGGGCGGCCTGGTGTAA
ACTGAACAATCGCAAATGGTTTCCGGCAGAACCGGAAGATGTGCGTGACTATCTGCTGTACCTGCAGGCA
CGTGGTCTGGCAGTTAAAACCATCCAGCAACATCTGGGCCAACTGAACATGCTGCACCGTCGCTCTGGTC
TGCCGCGTCCGAGTGATTCCAATGCCGTCAGTCTGGTGATGCGTCGCATTCGTAAAGAAAACGTGGATGC
AGGCGAACGCGCTAAACAGGCACTGGCTTTTGAACGTACCGATTTCGACCAAGTTCGCTCTCTGATGGAA
AACAGTGATCGTTGCCAGGACATCCGCAATCTGGCATTCCTGGGTATTGCTTATAACACCCTGCTGCGCA
TTGCAGAAATCGCTCGTATTCGCGTGAAAGATATCAGCCGTACGGACGGCGGTCGCATGCTGATTCACAT
CGGCCGTACCAAAACGCTGGTTTCCACCGCGGGCGTCGAAAAAGCCCTGTCACTGGGTGTCACGAAACTG
GTGGAACGCTGGATTTCAGTTTCGGGCGTCGCAGATGACCCGAACAATTACCTGTTTTGTCGTGTGCGCA
AAAATGGTGTTGCAGCTCCGAGCGCTACCTCTCAGCTGAGTACGCGTGCGCTGGAAGGCATCTTCGAAGC
CACCCATCGCCTGATTTATGGCGCGAAAGATGACAGCGGTCAGCGTTACCTGGCATGGTCCGGTCACTCA
GCTCGTGTTGGTGCAGCACGTGATATGGCACGTGCAGGTGTCTCTATCCCGGAAATTATGCAGGCCGGCG
GTTGGACGAACGTGAATATTGTTATGAACTATATTCGTAACCTGGACTCTGAAACGGGTGCGATGGTGCG
TCTGCTGGAAGATGGCGACTGAGGATCCGGCTGCTAACAAAGCCCGAAAGGAAGCTGAGTTGGCTGCTGC
CACCGCTGAGCAATAACTAGCATAACCCCTTGGGGCCTCTAAACGGGTCTTGAGGGGTTTTTTGCTGAAA
GGAGGAACTATATCCGGATATCCCGCAAGAGGCCCGGCAGTACCGGCATAACCAAGCCTATGCCTACAGC
ATCCAGGGTGACGGTGCCGAGGATGACGATGAGCGCATTGTTAGATTTCATACACGGTGCCTGACTGCGT
TAGCAATTTAACTGTGATAAACTACCGCATTAAAGCTTATCGATGATAAGCTGTCAAACATGAGAA
Features (pLannotate 1.2.2; 20 found; start..end, strand, type, name):
    104..208     +  promoter       AmpR promoter: bla
    209..1069    +  CDS            AmpR: β-lactamase; bla; confers resistance to ampicillin, carbenicillin, and related antibiotics
   1240..1828    +  rep_origin     ori: high-copy-number ColE1/pMB1/pBR322/pUC origin of replication
   2014..2156    -  misc_feature   bom: basis of mobility region from pBR322
   2258..2449    -  CDS            rop: Rop protein, which maintains plasmids at low copy number; rop
   2466..2846    +  CDS            YPB1_ECOLX: Protein predicted: Swiss-Prot protein existence level 4. From Escherichia coli.
   3088..3712    -  CDS            TcR (fragment): tetracycline efflux protein; tet; confers resistance to tetracycline
   3727..3748    -  protein_bind   CAP binding site: CAP binding activates transcription in the presence of cAMP. E. coli catabolite activator protein
   3761..4843    -  CDS            lacI: lac repressor; lacI; The lac repressor binds to the lac operator to inhibit transcription in E. coli. This inhibition can be relieved by adding lactose or isopropyl-β-D-thiogalactopyranoside (IPTG).
   4844..4921    -  promoter       lacI promoter: lacI
   4929..5208    -  CDS            TcR (fragment): tetracycline efflux protein; tet; confers resistance to tetracycline
   5230..5248    +  promoter       T7 promoter: promoter for bacteriophage T7 RNA polymerase
   5249..5273    +  protein_bind   lac operator: The lac repressor binds to the lac operator to inhibit transcription in E. coli. This inhibition can be relieved by adding lactose or isopropyl-β-D-thiogalactopyranoside (IPTG). lac repressor encoded by lacI
   5288..5310    +  RBS            RBS: efficient ribosome binding site from bacteriophage T7 gene 10 (Olins and Rangwala, 1989)
   5328..5346    +  CDS            capTEV™ (fragment): composite tag for in vivo biotinylation, TEV protease cleavage, and 6xHis tagging
   5434..6459    +  CDS            cre: RECR_BPP1 - Experimental evidence at protein level: Swiss-Prot protein existence level 1. Catalyzes site-specific recombination between two 34-base- pair LOXP sites. Its role is to maintain the phage genome as a monomeric unit-copy plasmid in the lysogenic state. From Escherichia phage P1 (Bacteriophage P1).
   6470..6519    +  CDS            SET1 (fragment): solubility-enhancement tag derived from T7 phage gene 10B
   6527..6574    +  terminator     T7 terminator: transcription terminator for bacteriophage T7 RNA polymerase
   6597..6701    -  CDS            TcR (fragment): tetracycline efflux protein; tet; confers resistance to tetracycline
   6749..6777    -  promoter       tet promoter: E. coli promoter for tetracycline efflux protein gene
